>Addgene plasmid #77412 | ICK gRNA (BRDN0001146785) | addgene full sequence | sequence record 187712 | Addgene Assembled Sequence
CCCGGGTGCAAAGATGGATAAAGTTTTAAACAGAGAGGAATCTTTGCAGCTAATGGACCTTCTAGGTCTT
GAAAGGAGTGGGAATTGGCTCCGGTGCCCGTCAGTGGGCAGAGCGCACATCGCCCACAGTCCCCGAGAAG
TTGGGGGGAGGGGTCGGCAATTGATCCGGTGCCTAGAGAAGGTGGCGCGGGGTAAACTGGGAAAGTGATG
TCGTGTACTGGCTCCGCCTTTTTCCCGAGGGTGGGGGAGAACCGTATATAAGTGCAGTAGTCGCCGTGAA
CGTTCTTTTTCGCAACGGGTTTGCCGCCAGAACACAGGTAAGTGCCGTGTGTGGTTCCCGCGGGCCTGGC
CTCTTTACGGGTTATGGCCCTTGCGTGCCTTGAATTACTTCCACCTGGCTGCAGTACGTGATTCTTGATC
CCGAGCTTCGGGTTGGAAGTGGGTGGGAGAGTTCGAGGCCTTGCGCTTAAGGAGCCCCTTCGCCTCGTGC
TTGAGTTGAGGCCTGGCCTGGGCGCTGGGGCCGCCGCGTGCGAATCTGGTGGCACCTTCGCGCCTGTCTC
GCTGCTTTCGATAAGTCTCTAGCCATTTAAAATTTTTGATGACCTGCTGCGACGCTTTTTTTCTGGCAAG
ATAGTCTTGTAAATGCGGGCCAAGATCTGCACACTGGTATTTCGGTTTTTGGGGCCGCGGGCGGCGACGG
GGCCCGTGCGTCCCAGCGCACATGTTCGGCGAGGCGGGGCCTGCGAGCGCGGCCACCGAGAATCGGACGG
GGGTAGTCTCAAGCTGGCCGGCCTGCTCTGGTGCCTGGCCTCGCGCCGCCGTGTATCGCCCCGCCCTGGG
CGGCAAGGCTGGCCCGGTCGGCACCAGTTGCGTGAGCGGAAAGATGGCCGCTTCCCGGCCCTGCTGCAGG
GAGCTCAAAATGGAGGACGCGGCGCTCGGGAGAGCGGGCGGGTGAGTCACCCACACAAAGGAAAAGGGCC
TTTCCGTCCTCAGCCGTCGCTTCATGTGACTCCACGGAGTACCGGGCGCCGTCCAGGCACCTCGATTAGT
TCTCGAGCTTTTGGAGTACGTCGTCTTTAGGTTGGGGGGAGGGGTTTTATGCGATGGAGTTTCCCCACAC
TGAGTGGGTGGAGACTGAAGTTAGGCCAGCTTGGCACTTGATGTAATTCTCCTTGGAATTTGCCCTTTTT
GAGTTTGGATCTTGGTTCATTCTCAAGCCTCAGACAGTGGTTCAAAGTTTTTTTCTTCCATTTCAGGTGT
CGTGACGTACGGCCACCATGACCGAGTACAAGCCCACGGTGCGCCTCGCCACCCGCGACGACGTCCCCAG
GGCCGTACGCACCCTCGCCGCCGCGTTCGCCGACTACCCCGCCACGCGCCACACCGTCGATCCGGACCGC
CACATCGAGCGGGTCACCGAGCTGCAAGAACTCTTCCTCACGCGCGTCGGGCTCGACATCGGCAAGGTGT
GGGTCGCGGACGACGGCGCCGCCGTGGCGGTCTGGACCACGCCGGAGAGCGTCGAAGCGGGGGCGGTGTT
CGCCGAGATCGGCCCGCGCATGGCCGAGTTGAGCGGTTCCCGGCTGGCCGCGCAGCAACAGATGGAAGGC
CTCCTGGCGCCGCACCGGCCCAAGGAGCCCGCGTGGTTCCTGGCCACCGTCGGAGTCTCGCCCGACCACC
AGGGCAAGGGTCTGGGCAGCGCCGTCGTGCTCCCCGGAGTGGAGGCGGCCGAGCGCGCCGGGGTGCCCGC
CTTCCTGGAGACCTCCGCGCCCCGCAACCTCCCCTTCTACGAGCGGCTCGGCTTCACCGTCACCGCCGAC
GTCGAGGTGCCCGAAGGACCGCGCACCTGGTGCATGACCCGCAAGCCCGGTGCCTGAACGCGTTAAGTCG
ACAATCAACCTCTGGATTACAAAATTTGTGAAAGATTGACTGGTATTCTTAACTATGTTGCTCCTTTTAC
GCTATGTGGATACGCTGCTTTAATGCCTTTGTATCATGCTATTGCTTCCCGTATGGCTTTCATTTTCTCC
TCCTTGTATAAATCCTGGTTGCTGTCTCTTTATGAGGAGTTGTGGCCCGTTGTCAGGCAACGTGGCGTGG
TGTGCACTGTGTTTGCTGACGCAACCCCCACTGGTTGGGGCATTGCCACCACCTGTCAGCTCCTTTCCGG
GACTTTCGCTTTCCCCCTCCCTATTGCCACGGCGGAACTCATCGCCGCCTGCCTTGCCCGCTGCTGGACA
GGGGCTCGGCTGTTGGGCACTGACAATTCCGTGGTGTTGTCGGGGAAATCATCGTCCTTTCCTTGGCTGC
TCGCCTGTGTTGCCACCTGGATTCTGCGCGGGACGTCCTTCTGCTACGTCCCTTCGGCCCTCAATCCAGC
GGACCTTCCTTCCCGCGGCCTGCTGCCGGCTCTGCGGCCTCTTCCGCGTCTTCGCCTTCGCCCTCAGACG
AGTCGGATCTCCCTTTGGGCCGCCTCCCCGCGTCGACTTTAAGACCAATGACTTACAAGGCAGCTGTAGA
TCTTAGCCACTTTTTAAAAGAAAAGGGGGGACTGGAAGGGCTAATTCACTCCCAACGAAGACAAGATCTG
CTTTTTGCTTGTACTGGGTCTCTCTGGTTAGACCAGATCTGAGCCTGGGAGCTCTCTGGCTAACTAGGGA
ACCCACTGCTTAAGCCTCAATAAAGCTTGCCTTGAGTGCTTCAAGTAGTGTGTGCCCGTCTGTTGTGTGA
CTCTGGTAACTAGAGATCCCTCAGACCCTTTTAGTCAGTGTGGAAAATCTCTAGCAGTACGTATAGTAGT
TCATGTCATCTTATTATTCAGTATTTATAACTTGCAAAGAAATGAATATCAGAGAGTGAGAGGAACTTGT
TTATTGCAGCTTATAATGGTTACAAATAAAGCAATAGCATCACAAATTTCACAAATAAAGCATTTTTTTC
ACTGCATTCTAGTTGTGGTTTGTCCAAACTCATCAATGTATCTTATCATGTCTGGCTCTAGCTATCCCGC
CCCTAACTCCGCCCATCCCGCCCCTAACTCCGCCCAGTTCCGCCCATTCTCCGCCCCATGGCTGACTAAT
TTTTTTTATTTATGCAGAGGCCGAGGCCGCCTCGGCCTCTGAGCTATTCCAGAAGTAGTGAGGAGGCTTT
TTTGGAGGCCTAGGGACGTACCCAATTCGCCCTATAGTGAGTCGTATTACGCGCGCTCACTGGCCGTCGT
TTTACAACGTCGTGACTGGGAAAACCCTGGCGTTACCCAACTTAATCGCCTTGCAGCACATCCCCCTTTC
GCCAGCTGGCGTAATAGCGAAGAGGCCCGCACCGATCGCCCTTCCCAACAGTTGCGCAGCCTGAATGGCG
AATGGG
[124 nt withheld, positions 3367-3490]
C
[91 nt withheld, positions 3492-3582]
A
[49 nt withheld, positions 3584-3632]
CCTTTGACGTTGGAGTCCACGTTCTTT
[37 nt withheld, positions 3660-3696]
ACCCTATCTCGGTCTATTCTTTTGATTTATAAGGGATTTTGCCGATTTCGGCCTATTGGTTAAAAAATGA
GCTGATTTAACAAAAATTTAACGCGAATTTTAACAAAATATTAACGCTTACAATTTAGGTGGCACTTTTC
GGGGAAATGTGCGCGGAACCCCTATTTGTTTATTTTTCTAAATACATTCAAATATGTATCCGCTCATGAG
ACAATAACCCTGATAAATGCTTCAATAATATTGAAAAAGGAAGAGTATGAGTATTCAACATTTCCGTGTC
GCCCTTATTCCCTTTTTTGCGGCATTTTGCCTTCCTGTTTTTGCTCACCCAGAAACGCTGGTGAAAGTAA
AAGATGCTGAAGATCAGTTGGGTGCACGAGTGGGTTACATCGAACTGGATCTCAACAGCGGTAAGATCCT
TGAGAGTTTTCGCCCCGAAGAACGTTTTCCAATGATGAGCACTTTTAAAGTTCTGCTATGTGGCGCGGTA
TTATCCCGTATTGACGCCGGGCAAGAGCAACTCGGTCGCCGCATACACTATTCTCAGAATGACTTGGTTG
AGTACTCACCAGTCACAGAAAAGCATCTTACGGATGGCATGACAGTAAGAGAATTATGCAGTGCTGCCAT
AACCATGAGTGATAACACTGCGGCCAACTTACTTCTGACAACGATCGGAGGACCGAAGGAGCTAACCGCT
TTTTTGCACAACATGGGGGATCATGTAACTCGCCTTGATCGTTGGGAACCGGAGCTGAATGAAGCCATAC
CAAACGACGAGCGTGACACCACGATGCCTGTAGCAATGGCAACAACGTTGCGCAAACTATTAACTGGCGA
ACTACTTACTCTAGCTTCCCGGCAACAATTAATAGACTGGATGGAGGCGGATAAAGTTGCAGGACCACTT
CTGCGCTCGGCCCTTCCGGCTGGCTGGTTTATTGCTGATAAATCTGGAGCCGGTGAGCGTGGGTCTCGCG
GTATCATTGCAGCACTGGGGCCAGATGGTAAGCCCTCCCGTATCGTAGTTATCTACACGACGGGGAGTCA
GGCAACTATGGATGAACGAAATAGACAGATCGCTGAGATAGGTGCCTCACTGATTAAGCATTGGTAACTG
TCAGACCAAGTTTACTCATATATACTTTAGATTGATTTAAAACTTCATTTTTAATTTAAAAGGATCTAGG
TGAAGATCCTTTTTGATAATCTCATGACCAAAATCCCTTAACGTGAGTTTTCGTTCCACTGAGCGTCAGA
CCCCGTAGAAAAGATCAAAGGATCTTCTTGAGATCCTTTTTTTCTGCGCGTAATCTGCTGCTTGCAAACA
AAAAAACCACCGCTACCAGCGGTGGTTTGTTTGCCGGATCAAGAGCTACCAACTCTTTTTCCGAAGGTAA
CTGGCTTCAGCAGAGCGCAGATACCAAATACTGTTCTTCTAGTGTAGCCGTAGTTAGGCCACCACTTCAA
GAACTCTGTAGCACCGCCTACATACCTCGCTCTGCTAATCCTGTTACCAGTGGCTGCTGCCAGTGGCGAT
AAGTCGTGTCTTACCGGGTTGGACTCAAGACGATAGTTACCGGATAAGGCGCAGCGGTCGGGCTGAACGG
GGGGTTCGTGCACACAGCCCAGCTTGGAGCGAACGACCTACACCGAACTGAGATACCTACAGCGTGAGCT
ATGAGAAAGCGCCACGCTTCCCGAAGGGAGAAAGGCGGACAGGTATCCGGTAAGCGGCAGGGTCGGAACA
GGAGAGCGCACGAGGGAGCTTCCAGGGGGAAACGCCTGGTATCTTTATAGTCCTGTCGGGTTTCGCCACC
TCTGACTTGAGCGTCGATTTTTGTGATGCTCGTCAGGGGGGCGGAGCCTATGGAAAAACGCCAGCAACGC
GGCCTTTTTACGGTTCCTGGCCTTTTGCTGGCCTTTTGCTCACATGTTCTTTCCTGCGTTATCCCCTGAT
TCTGTGGATAACCGTATTACCGCCTTTGAGTGAGCTGATACCGCTCGCCGCAGCCGAACGACCGAGCGCA
GCGAGTCAGTGAGCGAGGAAGCGGAAGAGCGCCCAATACGCAAACCGCCTCTCCCCGCGCGTTGGCCGAT
TCATTAATGCAGCTGGCACGACAGGTTTCCCGACTGGAAAGCGGGCAGTGAGCGCAACGCAATTAATGTG
AGTTAGCTCACTCATTAGGCACCCCAGGCTTTACACTTTATGCTTCCGGCTCGTATGTTGTGTGGAATTG
TGAGCGGATAACAATTTCACACAGGAAACAGCTATGACCATGATTACGCCAAGCGCGCAATTAACCCTCA
CTAAAGGGAACAAAAGCTGGAGCTGCAAGCTTAATGTAGTCTTATGCAATACTCTTGTAGTCTTGCAACA
TGGTAACGATGAGTTAGCAACATGCCTTACAAGGAGAGAAAAAGCACCGTGCATGCCGATTGGTGGAAGT
AAGGTGGTACGATCGTGCCTTATTAGGAAGGCAACAGACGGGTCTGACATGGATTGGACGAACCACTGAA
TTGCCGCATTGCAGAGATATTGTATTTAAGTGCCTAGCTCGATACATAAACGGGTCTCTCTGGTTAGACC
AGATCTGAGCCTGGGAGCTCTCTGGCTAACTAGGGAACCCACTGCTTAAGCCTCAATAAAGCTTGCCTTG
AGTGCTTCAAGTAGTGTGTGCCCGTCTGTTGTGTGACTCTGGTAACTAGAGATCCCTCAGACCCTTTTAG
TCAGTGTGGAAAATCTCTAGCAGTGGCGCCCGAACAGGGACTTGAAAGCGAAAGGGAAACCAGAGGAGCT
CTCTCGACGCAGGACTCGGCTTGCTGAAGCGCGCACGGCAAGAGGCGAGGGGCGGCGACTGGTGAGTACG
CCAAAAATTTTGACTAGCGGAGGCTAGAAGGAGAGAGATGGGTGCGAGAGCGTCAGTATTAAGCGGGGGA
GAATTAGATCGCGATGGGAAAAAATTCGGTTAAGGCCAGGGGGAAAGAAAAAATATAAATTAAAACATAT
AGTATGGGCAAGCAGGGAGCTAGAACGATTCGCAGTTAATCCTGGCCTGTTAGAAACATCAGAAGGCTGT
AGACAAATACTGGGACAGCTACAACCATCCCTTCAGACAGGATCAGAAGAACTTAGATCATTATATAATA
CAGTAGCAACCCTCTATTGTGTGCATCAAAGGATAGAGATAAAAGACACCAAGGAAGCTTTAGACAAGAT
AGAGGAAGAGCAAAACAAAAGTAAGACCACCGCACAGCAAGCGGCCGCTGATCTTCAGACCTGGAGGAGG
AGATATGAGGGACAATTGGAGAAGTGAATTATATAAATATAAAGTAGTAAAAATTGAACCATTAGGAGTA
GCACCCACCAAGGCAAAGAGAAGAGTGGTGCAGAGAGAAAAAAGAGCAGTGGGAATAGGAGCTTTGTTCC
TTGGGTTCTTGGGAGCAGCAGGAAGCACTATGGGCGCAGCGTCAATGACGCTGACGGTACAGGCCAGACA
ATTATTGTCTGGTATAGTGCAGCAGCAGAACAATTTGCTGAGGGCTATTGAGGCGCAACAGCATCTGTTG
CAACTCACAGTCTGGGGCATCAAGCAGCTCCAGGCAAGAATCCTGGCTGTGGAAAGATACCTAAAGGATC
AACAGCTCCTGGGGATTTGGGGTTGCTCTGGAAAACTCATTTGCACCACTGCTGTGCCTTGGAATGCTAG
TTGGAGTAATAAATCTCTGGAACAGATTTGGAATCACACGACCTGGATGGAGTGGGACAGAGAAATTAAC
AATTACACAAGCTTAATACACTCCTTAATTGAAGAATCGCAAAACCAGCAAGAAAAGAATGAACAAGAAT
TATTGGAATTAGATAAATGGGCAAGTTTGTGGAATTGGTTTAACATAACAAATTGGCTGTGGTATATAAA
ATTATTCATAATGATAGTAGGAGGCTTGGTAGGTTTAAGAATAGTTTTTGCTGTACTTTCTATAGTGAAT
AGAGTTAGGCAGGGATATTCACCATTATCGTTTCAGACCCACCTCCCAACCCCGAGGGGACCCAGAGAGG
GCCTATTTCCCATGATTCCTTCATATTTGCATATACGATACAAGGCTGTTAGAGAGATAATTAGAATTAA
TTTGACTGTAAACACAAAGATATTAGTACAAAATACGTGACGTAGAAAGTAATAATTTCTTGGGTAGTTT
GCAGTTTTAAAATTATGTTTTAAAATGGACTATCATATGCTTACCGTAACTTGAAAGTATTTCGATTTCT
TGGCTTTATATATCTTGTGGAAAGGACGAAACACCGGGAATGCATGAACCTTCGGGGTTTTAGAGCTAGA
AATAGCAAGTTAAAATAAGGCTAGTCCGTTATCAACTTGAAAAAGTGGCACCGAGTCGGTGCTTTTTTAA
GCTTGGCGTAACTAGATCTTGAGACAAATGGCAGTATTCATCCACAATTTTAAAAGAAAAGGGGGGATTG
GGGGGTACAGTGCAGGGGAAAGAATAGTAGACATAATAGCAACAGACATACAAACTAAAGAATTACAAAA
ACAAATTACAAAAATTCAAAATTTTCGGGTTTATTACAGGGACAGCAGAGATCCACTTTGGCGCCGGCTC
GAGGGGG
Features (pLannotate 1.2.2; 29 found; start..end, strand, type, name):
     14..80      +  CDS            small t antigen (fragment): SV40 (simian virus 40) small t antigen
    106..317     +  promoter       EF-1α core promoter: core promoter for human elongation factor EF-1α
    318..1256    +  intron         EF-1α intron A: intron upstream of the start codon of human EF-1α
   1278..1877    +  CDS            PuroR (fragment): puromycin N-acetyltransferase; pac from Streptomyces; confers resistance to puromycin
   1893..2481    +  misc_feature   WPRE: woodchuck hepatitis virus posttranscriptional regulatory element
   2532..2551    +  misc_feature   cPPT/CTS (fragment): central polypurine tract and central termination sequence of HIV-1
   2553..2786    +  LTR            3' LTR (ΔU3): self-inactivating 3' long terminal repeat (LTR) from HIV-1
   2864..2985    +  polyA_signal   SV40 poly(A) signal: SV40 polyadenylation signal
   3025..3160    +  rep_origin     SV40 ori: SV40 origin of replication
   3181..3199    -  promoter       T7 promoter: promoter for bacteriophage T7 RNA polymerase
   3207..3362    +  CDS            lacZα (fragment): LacZα fragment of β-galactosidase; lacZ fragment
   3367..3795    +  rep_origin     f1 ori (sequence partly withheld): f1 bacteriophage origin of replication; arrow indicates direction of (+) strand synthesis
   3848..3952    +  promoter       AmpR promoter: bla
   3953..4813    +  CDS            AmpR: β-lactamase; bla; confers resistance to ampicillin, carbenicillin, and related antibiotics
   4984..5572    +  rep_origin     ori: high-copy-number ColE1/pMB1/pBR322/pUC origin of replication
   5755..5847    +  CDS            lacI (fragment): lac repressor; lacI; The lac repressor binds to the lac operator to inhibit transcription in E. coli. This inhibition can be relieved by adding lactose or isopropyl-β-D-thiogalactopyranoside (IPTG).
   5860..5881    +  protein_bind   CAP binding site: CAP binding activates transcription in the presence of cAMP. E. coli catabolite activator protein
   5896..5926    +  promoter       lac promoter: promoter for the E. coli lac operon
   5934..5950    +  protein_bind   lac operator: The lac repressor binds to the lac operator to inhibit transcription in E. coli. This inhibition can be relieved by adding lactose or isopropyl-β-D-thiogalactopyranoside (IPTG). lac repressor encoded by lacI
   5995..6013    +  promoter       T3 promoter: promoter for bacteriophage T3 RNA polymerase
   6041..6267    +  promoter       RSV promoter: Rous sarcoma virus enhancer/promoter
   6268..6448    +  LTR            5' LTR (truncated): truncated 5' long terminal repeat (LTR) from HIV-1
   6495..6620    +  misc_feature   HIV-1 Ψ: packaging signal of human immunodeficiency virus type 1
   6604..6967    +  CDS            HIV-1 gag (fragment): gag protein from human immunodeficiency virus 1; gag
   7113..7346    +  misc_feature   RRE: The Rev response element (RRE) of HIV-1 allows for Rev-dependent mRNA export from the nucleus to the cytoplasm.
   7723..7749    +  CDS            Rev (fragment): human immunodeficiency virus 1 (HIV-1) Rev protein; rev; enhances nuclear export of unspliced and incompletely spliced viral mRNAs
   7753..7993    +  promoter       U6 promoter: RNA polymerase III promoter for human U6 snRNA
   8023..8098    +  misc_RNA       gRNA scaffold: guide RNA scaffold for the Streptococcus pyogenes CRISPR/Cas9 system
   8154..8271    +  misc_feature   cPPT/CTS: central polypurine tract and central termination sequence of HIV-1
