[The description below was written by a language model from this plasmid's Addgene catalogue record and pLannotate feature annotations shown in this document.]
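Description:
ICK gRNA (BRDN0001146785) is a third-generation lentiviral single-guide RNA plasmid built on the lentiGuide-Puro backbone and designed to target the human ICK gene, with the guide chosen against two ICK reference transcripts. It belongs to a human kinome gRNA collection. In bacteria the roughly 8.3 kb plasmid is maintained at high copy through a ColE1/pUC-type origin and selected with ampicillin via the β-lactamase gene. An f1 origin, an SV40 origin and remnants of lac and phage promoter sequences are also annotated in the backbone.

The viral genome is transcribed from an RSV promoter fused to a truncated HIV-1 5' LTR, which makes packaging Tat-independent. It carries the Ψ packaging signal with a partial gag sequence, the Rev response element for Rev-dependent nuclear export, a central polypurine tract, and a self-inactivating ΔU3 3' LTR followed by an SV40 polyadenylation signal. Between the LTRs sit two expression units. A human U6 RNA polymerase III promoter drives the ICK-specific spacer joined to the Streptococcus pyogenes Cas9 guide RNA scaffold. Downstream, an EF-1α core promoter with its intron A drives puromycin N-acetyltransferase, allowing puromycin selection of transduced mammalian cells, with a WPRE to enhance transcript expression.

The plasmid does not encode Cas9, so it is intended for use alongside a separate Cas9 lentiviral vector or in cell lines that already express Cas9. In that setting it directs cleavage at ICK for gene knockout studies.
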