Addgene plasmid #77412: ICK gRNA (BRDN0001146785)
Purpose: 3rd generation lentiviral gRNA plasmid targeting human ICK
Depositing lab: John Doench & David Root. Depositing organization: Broad Institute. Publication: Optimized sgRNA design to maximize activity and minimize off-target effects of CRISPR-Cas9. Doench JG, Fusi N, Sullender M, Hegde M, Vaimberg EW, Donovan KF, Smith I, Tothova Z, Wilen C, Orchard R, Virgin HW, Listgarten J, Root DE. Nat Biotechnol. 2016 Jan 18. doi: 10.1038/nbt.3437. PubMed 26780180.
Backbone
  Vector backbone: lentiGuide-Puro
  Backbone manufacturer: Zhang Lab (Addgene plasmid # 52963)
  Vector type: Mammalian Expression, Lentiviral, CRISPR
  Selectable markers: Puromycin
Growth in bacteria
  Bacterial resistance: Ampicillin, 100 μg/mL
  Growth temperature: 37°C
  Growth strain: DH5alpha
  Copy number: High Copy
Gene/Insert
  Gene/Insert name: ICK (alt names: ICK; NM_014920.3)
  gRNA/shRNA sequence: GGAATGCATGAACCTTCGGG
  Species: H. sapiens (human)
  Promoter: hU6
  Cloning method: Unknown
  Sequencing primers: 5′ U6-F; 3′ pS2-R
Terms and licenses: Academic/Nonprofit Terms; Industry Terms: Not Available to Industry
Depositor comments: The gRNA was designed to target the following Genbank reference sequence(s): NM_014920.3,NM_016513.4. Note that this plasmid does NOT contain Cas9. It should be used in conjunction with lentiCas9-Blast (Addgene #52962) or otherwise with cell lines already expressing Cas9. Browse the full kinome gRNA library at http://www.addgene.org/pooled-library/broadgpp-human-kinome/ or visit http://www.broadinstitute.org/rnai/public/ for detailed protocols and information.
How to cite: ICK gRNA (BRDN0001146785) was a gift from John Doench & David Root (Addgene plasmid # 77412 ; http://n2t.net/addgene:77412 ; RRID:Addgene_77412)
