>Addgene plasmid #77412 | ICK gRNA (BRDN0001146785) | depositor partial sequence | sequence record 144872 | Target Sequence
GGAATGCATGAACCTTCGGG
