>Addgene plasmid #77412 | ICK gRNA (BRDN0001146785) | addgene partial sequence | sequence record 187711 | hU6-F
GTAGAAAGTAATAATTTCTTGGGTAGTTTGCAGTTTTAAAATTATGTTTTAAAATGGACTATCATATGCT
TACCGTAACTTGAAAGTATTTCGATTTCTTGGCTTTATATATCTTGTGGAAAGGACGAAACACCGGGAAT
GCATGAACCTTCGGGGTTTTAGAGCTAGAAATAGCAAGTTAAAATAAGGCTAGTCCGTTATCAACTTGAA
AAAGTGGCACCGAGTCGGTGCTTTTTTAAGCTTGGCGTAACTAGATCTTGAGACAAATGGCAGTATTCAT
CCACAATTTTAAAAGAAAAGGGGGGATTGGGGGGTACAGTGCAGGGGAAAGAATAGTAGACATAATAGCA
ACAGACATACAAACTAAAGAATTACAAAAACAAATTACAAAAATTCAAAATTTTCGGGTTTATTACAGGG
ACAGCAGAGATCCACTTTGGCGCCGGCTCGAGGGGGCCCGGGTGCAAAGATGGATAAAGTTTTAAACAGA
GAGGAATCTTTGCAGCTAATGGACCTTCTAGGTCTTGAAAGGAGTGGGAATTGGCTCCGGTGCCCGTCAG
TGGGCAGAGC
